Addgene plasmid #122489: pStrep-2xEGFP-N1
Purpose: Expression of Strep-tagged 2xEGFP
Depositing lab: Georg Mayr. Publication: A toolkit for expression of Strep-tagged enhanced green fluorescent protein concatemers in mammalian cells. Zweifel A, Giehler S, Nalaskowski MM. Anal Biochem. 2019 Sep 12:113430. doi: 10.1016/j.ab.2019.113430. PubMed 31521668.
Backbone
  Vector backbone: pEGFP-N1
  Vector type: Mammalian Expression
  Selectable markers: Neomycin (select with G418)
Growth in bacteria
  Bacterial resistance: Kanamycin, 50 μg/mL
  Growth temperature: 37°C
  Growth strain: DH5alpha
  Copy number: High Copy
Gene/Insert
  Gene/Insert name: Strep-tagged 2xEGFP
  Promoter: CMV
  Cloning method: Restriction Enzyme; 5′ cloning site BspEI (destroyed during cloning); 3′ cloning site NotI (not destroyed)
  Sequencing primers: 5′ AGCTGGTTTAGTGAACCGTCA
Terms and licenses: Academic/Nonprofit Terms; Industry Terms: Not Available to Industry
Depositor comments: Please note: The MCS of Strep-tagged multimeric EGFP vectors differs from the MCS of the Strep-tagged monomeric EGFP vector. pStrep-1xEGFP-N1: G CTA GCG CTA CCG GAC TCA GAT CTC GAG CTC AAG CTT CGA ATT CTG CAG TCG ACG GTA CCG CGG GCC CGG GAT CCA GCC ACC ATG AGC GCT TGG AGC CAC CCG CAG TTC GAA AAA CGG GAT CCA CCG GTC GCC ACC ATG GTG pStrep-2x/…/12xEGFP-N1: G CTA GCG CTA CCG GAC TCA GAT CTC GAG CTC AAG CTT GAA ATC GAA TTC CCG CGG GCC CGG GAT CCA GCC ACC ATG AGC GCT TGG AGC CAC CCG CAG TTC GAA AAA CGG GAT CCA CCG GTC GCC ACC ATG GTG
How to cite: pStrep-2xEGFP-N1 was a gift from Georg Mayr (Addgene plasmid # 122489 ; http://n2t.net/addgene:122489 ; RRID:Addgene_122489)
