[The description below was written by a language model from this plasmid's Addgene catalogue record and pLannotate feature annotations shown in this document.]
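Description:
pStrep-2xEGFP-N1 is a 5.5 kb mammalian expression plasmid built on the pEGFP-N1 backbone that produces a Strep-tagged tandem dimer of enhanced green fluorescent protein. Transcription is driven by the human cytomegalovirus immediate early enhancer and promoter, followed by remnants of a multiple cloning site, a Strep-Tag II coding sequence, and two EGFP open reading frames placed head to tail, ending at an SV40 polyadenylation signal. The short "large T antigen" fragment annotated just before that signal is most likely part of the SV40-derived 3′ region rather than a functional element. The Strep-Tag II peptide binds Strep-Tactin, an engineered streptavidin, so the fluorescent fusion can be captured or detected by affinity methods. The depositor notes that the cloning site region upstream of the tag in the multimeric EGFP vectors of this series differs from that of the monomeric version. The second EGFP unit was introduced by restriction cloning, with the 5′ BspEI site destroyed and the 3′ NotI site retained.

The plasmid replicates at high copy in E. coli through a ColE1/pUC-type origin and also carries an f1 phage origin. A single NeoR/KanR gene (Tn5 aminoglycoside phosphotransferase) serves both hosts: a bacterial bla-type promoter gives kanamycin resistance in bacteria, while the SV40 enhancer and early promoter, with an HSV TK polyadenylation signal, allow G418 selection of stably transfected mammalian cells. The small ble and bGH poly(A) fragments appear to be incidental backbone matches. The construct belongs to a toolkit of Strep-tagged EGFP concatemers of increasing length for mammalian cells. Beyond expression of the tagged 2xEGFP protein, the record does not specify particular applications.
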