Features (pLannotate 1.2.2; 18 found; start..end, strand, type, name):
      1..304     +  enhancer       CMV enhancer: human cytomegalovirus immediate early enhancer
    305..508     +  promoter       CMV promoter: human cytomegalovirus (CMV) immediate early promoter
    531..567     +  misc_feature   MCS (fragment): multiple cloning site
    580..596     +  misc_feature   MCS (fragment): multiple cloning site
    613..635     +  CDS            Strep-Tag II (fragment): peptide that binds Strep-Tactin®, an engineered form of streptavidin
    658..1374    +  CDS            EGFP: EGFP is a basic (constitutively fluorescent) green fluorescent protein published in 1996, derived from Aequorea victoria. It is reported to be a rapidly-maturing weak dimer with moderate acid sensitivity.
   1390..2109    +  CDS            EGFP: the original enhanced GFP (Yang et al., 1996) mammalian codon-optimized
   2126..2209    +  CDS            large T antigen (fragment): large T antigen from SV40 (simian virus 40)
   2232..2353    +  polyA_signal   SV40 poly(A) signal: SV40 polyadenylation signal
   2387..2815    -  rep_origin     f1 ori (sequence partly withheld): f1 bacteriophage origin of replication; arrow indicates direction of (+) strand synthesis
   2842..2946    +  promoter       AmpR promoter: bla
   2948..3305    +  promoter       SV40 promoter: SV40 enhancer and early promoter
   3340..4134    +  CDS            NeoR/KanR: aminoglycoside phosphotransferase from Tn5; aph(3')-II (or nptII); confers resistance to neomycin, kanamycin, and G418 (Geneticin®)
   4155..4307    +  CDS            ble (fragment): BLE_KLEPN - Experimental evidence at protein level: Swiss-Prot protein existence level 1. Binding protein with a strong affinity to the bleomycin family of antibiotics. Binds to CL990; an antimitotic-antibiotic compound. From Klebsiella pneumoniae.
   4366..4413    +  polyA_signal   HSV TK poly(A) signal: herpes simplex virus thymidine kinase polyadenylation signal (Cole and Stacy, 1985)
   4504..4520    -  polyA_signal   bGH poly(A) signal (fragment): bovine growth hormone polyadenylation signal
   4742..5330    +  rep_origin     ori: high-copy-number ColE1/pMB1/pBR322/pUC origin of replication
   5445..5504    +  enhancer       CMV enhancer (fragment): human cytomegalovirus immediate early enhancer
>Addgene plasmid #122489 | pStrep-2xEGFP-N1 | addgene full sequence | sequence record 238603 | Addgene NGS Result
CGTTACATAACTTACGGTAAATGGCCCGCCTGGCTGACCGCCCAACGACCCCCGCCCATTGACGTCAATA
ATGACGTATGTTCCCATAGTAACGCCAATAGGGACTTTCCATTGACGTCAATGGGTGGAGTATTTACGGT
AAACTGCCCACTTGGCAGTACATCAAGTGTATCATATGCCAAGTACGCCCCCTATTGACGTCAATGACGG
TAAATGGCCCGCCTGGCATTATGCCCAGTACATGACCTTATGGGACTTTCCTACTTGGCAGTACATCTAC
GTATTAGTCATCGCTATTACCATGGTGATGCGGTTTTGGCAGTACATCAATGGGCGTGGATAGCGGTTTG
ACTCACGGGGATTTCCAAGTCTCCACCCCATTGACGTCAATGGGAGTTTGTTTTGGCACCAAAATCAACG
GGACTTTCCAAAATGTCGTAACAACTCCGCCCCATTGACGCAAATGGGCGGTAGGCGTGTACGGTGGGAG
GTCTATATAAGCAGAGCTGGTTTAGTGAACCGTCAGATCCGCTAGCGCTACCGGACTCAGATCTCGAGCT
CAAGCTTGAAATCGAATTCCCGCGGGCCCGGGATCCAGCCACCATGAGCGCTTGGAGCCACCCGCAGTTC
GAAAAACGGGATCCACCGGTCGCCACCATGGTGAGCAAGGGCGAGGAGCTGTTCACCGGGGTGGTGCCCA
TCCTGGTCGAGCTGGACGGCGACGTAAACGGCCACAAGTTCAGCGTGTCCGGCGAGGGCGAGGGCGATGC
CACCTACGGCAAGCTGACCCTGAAGTTCATCTGCACCACCGGCAAGCTGCCCGTGCCCTGGCCCACCCTC
GTGACCACCCTGACCTACGGCGTGCAGTGCTTCAGCCGCTACCCCGACCACATGAAGCAGCACGACTTCT
TCAAGTCCGCCATGCCCGAAGGCTACGTCCAGGAGCGCACCATCTTCTTCAAGGACGACGGCAACTACAA
GACCCGCGCCGAGGTGAAGTTCGAGGGCGACACCCTGGTGAACCGCATCGAGCTGAAGGGCATCGACTTC
AAGGAGGACGGCAACATCCTGGGGCACAAGCTGGAGTACAACTACAACAGCCACAACGTCTATATCATGG
CCGACAAGCAGAAGAACGGCATCAAGGTGAACTTCAAGATCCGCCACAACATCGAGGACGGCAGCGTGCA
GCTCGCCGACCACTACCAGCAGAACACCCCCATCGGCGACGGCCCCGTGCTGCTGCCCGACAACCACTAC
CTGAGCACCCAGTCCGCCCTGAGCAAAGACCCCAACGAGAAGCGCGATCACATGGTCCTGCTGGAGTTCG
TGACCGCCGCCGGGATCACTCTCGGCATGGACGAGCTGTATAAGGGTCCGGTCGCCACCATGGTGAGCAA
GGGCGAGGAGCTGTTCACCGGGGTGGTGCCCATCCTGGTCGAGCTGGACGGCGACGTAAACGGCCACAAG
TTCAGCGTGTCCGGCGAGGGCGAGGGCGATGCCACCTACGGCAAGCTGACCCTGAAGTTCATCTGCACCA
CCGGCAAGCTGCCCGTGCCCTGGCCCACCCTCGTGACCACCCTGACCTACGGCGTGCAGTGCTTCAGCCG
CTACCCCGACCACATGAAGCAGCACGACTTCTTCAAGTCCGCCATGCCCGAAGGCTACGTCCAGGAGCGC
ACCATCTTCTTCAAGGACGACGGCAACTACAAGACCCGCGCCGAGGTGAAGTTCGAGGGCGACACCCTGG
TGAACCGCATCGAGCTGAAGGGCATCGACTTCAAGGAGGACGGCAACATCCTGGGGCACAAGCTGGAGTA
CAACTACAACAGCCACAACGTCTATATCATGGCCGACAAGCAGAAGAACGGCATCAAGGTGAACTTCAAG
ATCCGCCACAACATCGAGGACGGCAGCGTGCAGCTCGCCGACCACTACCAGCAGAACACCCCCATCGGCG
ACGGCCCCGTGCTGCTGCCCGACAACCACTACCTGAGCACCCAGTCCGCCCTGAGCAAAGACCCCAACGA
GAAGCGCGATCACATGGTCCTGCTGGAGTTCGTGACCGCCGCCGGGATCACTCTCGGCATGGACGAGCTG
TACAAGTAAAGCGGCCGCGACTCTAGATCATAATCAGCCATACCACATTTGTAGAGGTTTTACTTGCTTT
AAAAAACCTCCCACACCTCCCCCTGAACCTGAAACATAAAATGAATGCAATTGTTGTTGTTAACTTGTTT
ATTGCAGCTTATAATGGTTACAAATAAAGCAATAGCATCACAAATTTCACAAATAAAGCATTTTTTTCAC
TGCATTCTAGTTGTGGTTTGTCCAAACTCATCAATGTATCTTAAGGCGTAAATTGTAAGCGTTAATATTT
TGTTAAAATTCGCGTTAAATTTTTGTTAAATCAGCTCATTTTTTAACCAATAGGCCGAAATCGGCAAAAT
CCCTTATAAATCAAAAGAATAGACCGAGATAGGGT
[37 nt withheld, positions 2486-2522]
AAAGAACGTGGACTCCAACGTCAAAGG
[49 nt withheld, positions 2550-2598]
T
[91 nt withheld, positions 2600-2690]
G
[124 nt withheld, positions 2692-2815]
CAGGTGGCACTTTTCGGGGAAATGTGCGCGGAACCCCTATTTGTTTATTTTTCTAAATACATTCAAATAT
GTATCCGCTCATGAGACAATAACCCTGATAAATGCTTCAATAATATTGAAAAAGGAAGAGTCCTGAGGCG
GAAAGAACCAGCTGTGGAATGTGTGTCAGTTAGGGTGTGGAAAGTCCCCAGGCTCCCCAGCAGGCAGAAG
TATGCAAAGCATGCATCTCAATTAGTCAGCAACCAGGTGTGGAAAGTCCCCAGGCTCCCCAGCAGGCAGA
AGTATGCAAAGCATGCATCTCAATTAGTCAGCAACCATAGTCCCGCCCCTAACTCCGCCCATCCCGCCCC
TAACTCCGCCCAGTTCCGCCCATTCTCCGCCCCATGGCTGACTAATTTTTTTTATTTATGCAGAGGCCGA
GGCCGCCTCGGCCTCTGAGCTATTCCAGAAGTAGTGAGGAGGCTTTTTTGGAGGCCTAGGCTTTTGCAAA
GATCGATCAAGAGACAGGATGAGGATCGTTTCGCATGATTGAACAAGATGGATTGCACGCAGGTTCTCCG
GCCGCTTGGGTGGAGAGGCTATTCGGCTATGACTGGGCACAACAGACAATCGGCTGCTCTGATGCCGCCG
TGTTCCGGCTGTCAGCGCAGGGGCGCCCGGTTCTTTTTGTCAAGACCGACCTGTCCGGTGCCCTGAATGA
ACTGCAAGACGAGGCAGCGCGGCTATCGTGGCTGGCCACGACGGGCGTTCCTTGCGCAGCTGTGCTCGAC
GTTGTCACTGAAGCGGGAAGGGACTGGCTGCTATTGGGCGAAGTGCCGGGGCAGGATCTCCTGTCATCTC
ACCTTGCTCCTGCCGAGAAAGTATCCATCATGGCTGATGCAATGCGGCGGCTGCATACGCTTGATCCGGC
TACCTGCCCATTCGACCACCAAGCGAAACATCGCATCGAGCGAGCACGTACTCGGATGGAAGCCGGTCTT
GTCGATCAGGATGATCTGGACGAAGAGCATCAGGGGCTCGCGCCAGCCGAACTGTTCGCCAGGCTCAAGG
CGAGCATGCCCGACGGCGAGGATCTCGTCGTGACCCATGGCGATGCCTGCTTGCCGAATATCATGGTGGA
AAATGGCCGCTTTTCTGGATTCATCGACTGTGGCCGGCTGGGTGTGGCGGACCGCTATCAGGACATAGCG
TTGGCTACCCGTGATATTGCTGAAGAGCTTGGCGGCGAATGGGCTGACCGCTTCCTCGTGCTTTACGGTA
TCGCCGCTCCCGATTCGCAGCGCATCGCCTTCTATCGCCTTCTTGACGAGTTCTTCTGAGCGGGACTCTG
GGGTTCGAAATGACCGACCAAGCGACGCCCAACCTGCCATCACGAGATTTCGATTCCACCGCCGCCTTCT
ATGAAAGGTTGGGCTTCGGAATCGTTTTCCGGGACGCCGGCTGGATGATCCTCCAGCGCGGGGATCTCAT
GCTGGAGTTCTTCGCCCACCCTAGGGGGAGGCTAACTGAAACACGGAAGGAGACAATACCGGAAGGAACC
CGCGCTATGACGGCAATAAAAAGACAGAATAAAACGCACGGTGTTGGGTCGTTTGTTCATAAACGCGGGG
TTCGGTCCCAGGGCTGGCACTCTGTCGATACCCCACCGAGACCCCATTGGGGCCAATACGCCCGCGTTTC
TTCCTTTTCCCCACCCCACCCCCCAAGTTCGGGTGAAGGCCCAGGGCTCGCAGCCAACGTCGGGGCGGCA
GGCCCTGCCATAGCCTCAGGTTACTCATATATACTTTAGATTGATTTAAAACTTCATTTTTAATTTAAAA
GGATCTAGGTGAAGATCCTTTTTGATAATCTCATGACCAAAATCCCTTAACGTGAGTTTTCGTTCCACTG
AGCGTCAGACCCCGTAGAAAAGATCAAAGGATCTTCTTGAGATCCTTTTTTTCTGCGCGTAATCTGCTGC
TTGCAAACAAAAAAACCACCGCTACCAGCGGTGGTTTGTTTGCCGGATCAAGAGCTACCAACTCTTTTTC
CGAAGGTAACTGGCTTCAGCAGAGCGCAGATACCAAATACTGTTCTTCTAGTGTAGCCGTAGTTAGGCCA
CCACTTCAAGAACTCTGTAGCACCGCCTACATACCTCGCTCTGCTAATCCTGTTACCAGTGGCTGCTGCC
AGTGGCGATAAGTCGTGTCTTACCGGGTTGGACTCAAGACGATAGTTACCGGATAAGGCGCAGCGGTCGG
GCTGAACGGGGGGTTCGTGCACACAGCCCAGCTTGGAGCGAACGACCTACACCGAACTGAGATACCTACA
GCGTGAGCTATGAGAAAGCGCCACGCTTCCCGAAGGGAGAAAGGCGGACAGGTATCCGGTAAGCGGCAGG
GTCGGAACAGGAGAGCGCACGAGGGAGCTTCCAGGGGGAAACGCCTGGTATCTTTATAGTCCTGTCGGGT
TTCGCCACCTCTGACTTGAGCGTCGATTTTTGTGATGCTCGTCAGGGGGGCGGAGCCTATGGAAAAACGC
CAGCAACGCGGCCTTTTTACGGTTCCTGGCCTTTTGCTGGCCTTTTGCTCACATGTTCTTTCCTGCGTTA
TCCCCTGATTCTGTGGATAACCGTATTACCGCCATGCATTAGTTATTAATAGTAATCAATTACGGGGTCA
TTAGTTCATAGCCCATATATGGAGTTCCG
